Addgene plasmid #177907: pGEX6P2(GST-SNAP-Shp2tSH2)
Purpose: Baculo expression of GST tag fused to SNAPtag and human Shp2 tandem SH2 domains
Depositing lab: Ron Vale. Depositing organization: University of California, San Francisco (UCSF). Publication: T cell costimulatory receptor CD28 is a primary target for PD-1-mediated inhibition. Hui E, Cheung J, Zhu J, Su X, Taylor MJ, Wallweber HA, Sasmal DK, Huang J, Kim JM, Mellman I, Vale RD. Science. 2017 Mar 31;355(6332):1428-1433. doi: 10.1126/science.aaf1292. Epub 2017 Mar 9. PubMed 28280247.
Backbone
  Vector backbone: pGEX6P2
  Vector type: Bacterial Expression
Growth in bacteria
  Bacterial resistance: Ampicillin, 100 μg/mL
  Growth temperature: 37°C
  Growth strain: DH5alpha
  Copy number: Low Copy
Gene/Insert
  Gene/Insert name: Shp2 tandem SH2 domains (aa 6-218 only)
  Species: H. sapiens (human)
  Entrez Gene: PTPN11 (a.k.a. BPTP3, CFC, JMML, METCDS, NS1, PTP-1D, PTP2C, SH-PTP2, SH-PTP3, SHP2)
  Promoter: tac
  Tag / fusion protein: GST-PreScission cut site-SNAP tag (N terminal on insert)
  Cloning method: Gibson Cloning
  Sequencing primers: 5′ GGATTATTCATACCGTCCCA; 3′ CAAATGTGGTATGGCTGATT
Terms and licenses: Academic/Nonprofit Terms; Industry Terms: Not Available to Industry
How to cite: pGEX6P2(GST-SNAP-Shp2tSH2) was a gift from Ron Vale (Addgene plasmid # 177907 ; http://n2t.net/addgene:177907 ; RRID:Addgene_177907)
