[The description below was written by a language model from this plasmid's Addgene catalogue record and pLannotate feature annotations shown in this document.]
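Description:
pGEX6P2(GST-SNAP-Shp2tSH2) is a bacterial expression plasmid built on the pGEX6P2 backbone for producing a GST- and SNAP-tagged fragment of human Shp2 (PTPN11) in E. coli. The catalogue purpose line mentions "Baculo expression", but the vector type is recorded as bacterial expression. The sequenced 6,218 nt plasmid carries only E. coli regulatory elements and no annotated baculoviral parts, so that wording appears inconsistent with the rest of the record. The plasmid replicates from a ColE1/pMB1-type origin and is selected with ampicillin through the β-lactamase gene under its own promoter. The record lists it as low copy. Short rop and bom fragments, a lacZα segment with its lac promoter and operator, and a small yciV fragment are backbone remnants.

The expression cassette is driven by the hybrid tac promoter followed by a lac operator. The plasmid also encodes lacI with its own promoter, so transcription is repressed until relieved by IPTG. The open reading frame begins with Schistosoma japonicum glutathione S-transferase, followed, according to the catalogue, by a PreScission protease cleavage site. Next comes the SNAP-tag, an O6-alkylguanine-DNA-alkyltransferase variant that reacts covalently with benzylguanine derivatives. The frame ends with the tandem SH2 domains of Shp2 (residues 6–218 only, lacking the phosphatase domain), which were inserted by Gibson cloning.

GST allows glutathione affinity purification, and protease cleavage can release the SNAP-tSH2 protein. The SNAP-tag allows site-specific labelling, for example with fluorescent dyes. Such a protein could serve as a labelled probe for phosphotyrosine motifs recognised by the Shp2 SH2 domains. This fits the associated publication on PD-1-mediated inhibitory signalling in T cells, although the record does not spell out the specific assays.
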