Features (pLannotate 1.2.2; 18 found; start..end, strand, type, name):
    183..211     +  promoter       tac promoter: strong E. coli promoter; hybrid between the trp and lac UV5 promoters
    219..235     +  protein_bind   lac operator: The lac repressor binds to the lac operator to inhibit transcription in E. coli. This inhibition can be relieved by adding lactose or isopropyl-β-D-thiogalactopyranoside (IPTG). lac repressor encoded by lacI
    258..911     +  CDS            GST26_SCHJA: Experimental evidence at protein level: Swiss-Prot protein existence level 1. GST isoenzymes appear to play a central role in the parasite detoxification system. Other functions are also suspected including a role in increasing the solubility of haematin in the parasite gut. From Schistosoma japonicum (Blood fluke).
    948..1493    +  CDS            SNAP-tag®: human O6-alkylguanine-DNA-alkyltransferase variant that forms covalent bonds with benzylguanine derivatives optimized for bacterial expression
   1524..2174    +  CDS            PTPN11 (fragment): PTN11_HUMAN - Also known as PTP2C, SHPTP2. Experimental evidence at protein level: Swiss-Prot protein existence level 1. Acts downstream of various receptor and cytoplasmic protein tyrosine kinases to participate in the signal transduction from the cell surface to the nucleus (PubMed:10655584, PubMed:18559669, PubMed:18829466, PubMed:26742426, PubMed:28074573). Positively regulates MAPK signal transduction pathway (PubMed:28074573). Dephosphorylates GAB1, ARHGAP35 and EGFR (PubMed:28074573). Dephosphorylates ROCK2 at 'Tyr-722' resulting in stimulation of its RhoA binding activity (PubMed:18559
   2235..2274    +  CDS            rop (fragment): Rop protein, which maintains plasmids at low copy number; rop
   2376..2416    +  misc_feature   bom (fragment): basis of mobility region from pBR322
   2521..2625    +  promoter       AmpR promoter: bla
   2626..3486    +  CDS            AmpR: β-lactamase; bla; confers resistance to ampicillin, carbenicillin, and related antibiotics
   3657..4245    +  rep_origin     ori: high-copy-number ColE1/pMB1/pBR322/pUC origin of replication
   4431..4482    -  misc_feature   bom (fragment): basis of mobility region from pBR322
   4489..4566    +  promoter       lacI promoter: lacI
   4567..5649    +  CDS            lacI: lac repressor; lacI; The lac repressor binds to the lac operator to inhibit transcription in E. coli. This inhibition can be relieved by adding lactose or isopropyl-β-D-thiogalactopyranoside (IPTG).
   5662..5683    +  protein_bind   CAP binding site: CAP binding activates transcription in the presence of cAMP. E. coli catabolite activator protein
   5698..5728    +  promoter       lac promoter: promoter for the E. coli lac operon
   5736..5752    +  protein_bind   lac operator: The lac repressor binds to the lac operator to inhibit transcription in E. coli. This inhibition can be relieved by adding lactose or isopropyl-β-D-thiogalactopyranoside (IPTG). lac repressor encoded by lacI
   5772..5945    +  CDS            lacZα: LacZα fragment of β-galactosidase; lacZ fragment
   6209..107     -  CDS            yciV (fragment) (across the origin): RNAAM_ECOLI - Also known as trpH From Escherichia coli (strain K12).
>Addgene plasmid #177907 | pGEX6P2(GST-SNAP-Shp2tSH2) | addgene full sequence | sequence record 353464 | Addgene NGS Result
AGCTTATCGACTGCACGGTGCACCAATGCTTCTGGCGTCAGGCAGCCATCGGAAGCTGTGGTATGGCTGT
GCAGGTCGTAAATCACTGCATAATTCGTGTCGCTCAAGGCGCACTCCCGTTCTGGATAATGTTTTTTGCG
CCGACATCATAACGGTTCTGGCAAATATTCTGAAATGAGCTGTTGACAATTAATCATCGGCTCGTATAAT
GTGTGGAATTGTGAGCGGATAACAATTTCACACAGGAAACAGTATTCATGTCCCCTATACTAGGTTATTG
GAAAATTAAGGGCCTTGTGCAACCCACTCGACTTCTTTTGGAATATCTTGAAGAAAAATATGAAGAGCAT
TTGTATGAGCGCGATGAAGGTGATAAATGGCGAAACAAAAAGTTTGAATTGGGTTTGGAGTTTCCCAATC
TTCCTTATTATATTGATGGTGATGTTAAATTAACACAGTCTATGGCCATCATACGTTATATAGCTGACAA
GCACAACATGTTGGGTGGTTGTCCAAAAGAGCGTGCAGAGATTTCAATGCTTGAAGGAGCGGTTTTGGAT
ATTAGATACGGTGTTTCGAGAATTGCATATAGTAAAGACTTTGAAACTCTCAAAGTTGATTTTCTTAGCA
AGCTACCTGAAATGCTGAAAATGTTCGAAGATCGTTTATGTCATAAAACATATTTAAATGGTGATCATGT
AACCCATCCTGACTTCATGTTGTATGACGCTCTTGATGTTGTTTTATACATGGACCCAATGTGCCTGGAT
GCGTTCCCAAAATTAGTTTGTTTTAAAAAACGTATTGAAGCTATCCCACAAATTGATAAGTACTTGAAAT
CCAGCAAGTATATAGCATGGCCTTTGCAGGGCTGGCAAGCCACGTTTGGTGGTGGCGACCATCCTCCAAA
ATCGGATCTGGAAGTTCTGTTCCAGGGGCCCCTGGGTATGGACAAAGATTGCGAAATGAAACGTACCACC
CTGGATAGCCCGCTGGGCAAACTGGAACTGAGCGGCTGCGAACAGGGCCTGCATGAAATTAAACTGCTGG
GTAAAGGCACCAGCGCGGCCGATGCGGTTGAAGTTCCGGCCCCGGCCGCCGTGCTGGGTGGTCCGGAACC
GCTGATGCAGGCGACCGCGTGGCTGAACGCGTATTTTCATCAGCCGGAAGCGATTGAAGAATTTCCGGTT
CCGGCGCTGCATCATCCGGTGTTTCAGCAGGAGAGCTTTACCCGTCAGGTGCTGTGGAAACTGCTGAAAG
TGGTTAAATTTGGCGAAGTGATTAGCTATCAGCAGCTGGCGGCCCTGGCGGGTAATCCGGCGGCCACCGC
CGCCGTTAAAACCGCGCTGAGCGGTAACCCGGTGCCGATTCTGATTCCGTGCCATCGTGTGGTTAGCTCT
AGCGGTGCGGTTGGCGGTTATGAAGGTGGTCTGGCGGTGAAAGAGTGGCTGCTGGCCCATGAAGGTCATC
GTCTGGGTAAACCGGGTCTGGGAGGTAGCGGTAGCGGTAGCGGTGGAGGTGGAAGCAGCGGTAGATGGTT
TCACCCAAATATCACTGGTGTGGAGGCAGAAAACCTACTGTTGACAAGAGGAGTTGATGGCAGTTTTTTG
GCAAGGCCTAGTAAAAGTAACCCTGGAGACTTCACACTTTCCGTTAGAAGAAATGGAGCTGTCACCCACA
TCAAGATTCAGAACACTGGTGATTACTATGACCTGTATGGAGGGGAGAAATTTGCCACTTTGGCTGAGTT
GGTCCAGTATTACATGGAACATCACGGGCAATTAAAAGAGAAGAATGGAGATGTCATTGAGCTTAAATAT
CCTCTGAACTGTGCAGATCCTACCTCTGAAAGGTGGTTTCATGGACATCTCTCTGGGAAAGAAGCAGAGA
AATTATTAACTGAAAAAGGAAAACATGGTAGTTTTCTTGTACGAGAGAGCCAGAGCCACCCTGGAGATTT
TGTTCTTTCTGTGCGCACTGGTGATGACAAAGGGGAGAGCAATGACGGCAAGTCTAAAGTGACCCATGTT
ATGATTCGCTGTCAGGAACTGAAATACGACGTTGGTGGAGGAGAACGGTTTGATTCTTTGACAGATCTTG
TGGAACATTATAAGAAGAATCCTATGGTGGAAACATTGGGTACAGTACTACAACTCAAGCAGCCCCTTAA
CACGTAAGGATCCCCAGGAATTCCCGGGTCGACTCGAGCGGCCGCATCGTGACTGACTGACGATCTGCCT
CGCGCGTTTCGGTGATGACGGTGAAAACCTCTGACACATGCAGCTCCCGGAGACGGTCACAGCTTGTCTG
TAAGCGGATGCCGGGAGCAGACAAGCCCGTCAGGGCGCGTCAGCGGGTGTTGGCGGGTGTCGGGGCGCAG
CCATGACCCAGTCACGTAGCGATAGCGGAGTGTATAATTCTTGAAGACGAAAGGGCCTCGTGATACGCCT
ATTTTTATAGGTTAATGTCATGATAATAATGGTTTCTTAGACGTCAGGTGGCACTTTTCGGGGAAATGTG
CGCGGAACCCCTATTTGTTTATTTTTCTAAATACATTCAAATATGTATCCGCTCATGAGACAATAACCCT
GATAAATGCTTCAATAATATTGAAAAAGGAAGAGTATGAGTATTCAACATTTCCGTGTCGCCCTTATTCC
CTTTTTTGCGGCATTTTGCCTTCCTGTTTTTGCTCACCCAGAAACGCTGGTGAAAGTAAAAGATGCTGAA
GATCAGTTGGGTGCACGAGTGGGTTACATCGAACTGGATCTCAACAGCGGTAAGATCCTTGAGAGTTTTC
GCCCCGAAGAACGTTTTCCAATGATGAGCACTTTTAAAGTTCTGCTATGTGGCGCGGTATTATCCCGTGT
TGACGCCGGGCAAGAGCAACTCGGTCGCCGCATACACTATTCTCAGAATGACTTGGTTGAGTACTCACCA
GTCACAGAAAAGCATCTTACGGATGGCATGACAGTAAGAGAATTATGCAGTGCTGCCATAACCATGAGTG
ATAACACTGCGGCCAACTTACTTCTGACAACGATCGGAGGACCGAAGGAGCTAACCGCTTTTTTGCACAA
CATGGGGGATCATGTAACTCGCCTTGATCGTTGGGAACCGGAGCTGAATGAAGCCATACCAAACGACGAG
CGTGACACCACGATGCCTGCAGCAATGGCAACAACGTTGCGCAAACTATTAACTGGCGAACTACTTACTC
TAGCTTCCCGGCAACAATTAATAGACTGGATGGAGGCGGATAAAGTTGCAGGACCACTTCTGCGCTCGGC
CCTTCCGGCTGGCTGGTTTATTGCTGATAAATCTGGAGCCGGTGAGCGTGGGTCTCGCGGTATCATTGCA
GCACTGGGGCCAGATGGTAAGCCCTCCCGTATCGTAGTTATCTACACGACGGGGAGTCAGGCAACTATGG
ATGAACGAAATAGACAGATCGCTGAGATAGGTGCCTCACTGATTAAGCATTGGTAACTGTCAGACCAAGT
TTACTCATATATACTTTAGATTGATTTAAAACTTCATTTTTAATTTAAAAGGATCTAGGTGAAGATCCTT
TTTGATAATCTCATGACCAAAATCCCTTAACGTGAGTTTTCGTTCCACTGAGCGTCAGACCCCGTAGAAA
AGATCAAAGGATCTTCTTGAGATCCTTTTTTTCTGCGCGTAATCTGCTGCTTGCAAACAAAAAAACCACC
GCTACCAGCGGTGGTTTGTTTGCCGGATCAAGAGCTACCAACTCTTTTTCCGAAGGTAACTGGCTTCAGC
AGAGCGCAGATACCAAATACTGTCCTTCTAGTGTAGCCGTAGTTAGGCCACCACTTCAAGAACTCTGTAG
CACCGCCTACATACCTCGCTCTGCTAATCCTGTTACCAGTGGCTGCTGCCAGTGGCGATAAGTCGTGTCT
TACCGGGTTGGACTCAAGACGATAGTTACCGGATAAGGCGCAGCGGTCGGGCTGAACGGGGGGTTCGTGC
ACACAGCCCAGCTTGGAGCGAACGACCTACACCGAACTGAGATACCTACAGCGTGAGCTATGAGAAAGCG
CCACGCTTCCCGAAGGGAGAAAGGCGGACAGGTATCCGGTAAGCGGCAGGGTCGGAACAGGAGAGCGCAC
GAGGGAGCTTCCAGGGGGAAACGCCTGGTATCTTTATAGTCCTGTCGGGTTTCGCCACCTCTGACTTGAG
CGTCGATTTTTGTGATGCTCGTCAGGGGGGCGGAGCCTATGGAAAAACGCCAGCAACGCGGCCTTTTTAC
GGTTCCTGGCCTTTTGCTGGCCTTTTGCTCACATGTTCTTTCCTGCGTTATCCCCTGATTCTGTGGATAA
CCGTATTACCGCCTTTGAGTGAGCTGATACCGCTCGCCGCAGCCGAACGACCGAGCGCAGCGAGTCAGTG
AGCGAGGAAGCGGAAGAGCGCCTGATGCGGTATTTTCTCCTTACGCATCTGTGCGGTATTTCACACCGCA
TAAATTCCGACACCATCGAATGGCGCAAAACCTTTCGCGGTATGGCATGATAGCGCCCGGAAGAGAGTCA
ATTCAGGGTGGTGAATGTGAAACCAGTAACGTTATACGATGTCGCAGAGTATGCCGGTGTCTCTTATCAG
ACCGTTTCCCGCGTGGTGAACCAGGCCAGCCACGTTTCTGCGAAAACGCGGGAAAAAGTGGAAGCGGCGA
TGGCGGAGCTGAATTACATTCCCAACCGCGTGGCACAACAACTGGCGGGCAAACAGTCGTTGCTGATTGG
CGTTGCCACCTCCAGTCTGGCCCTGCACGCGCCGTCGCAAATTGTCGCGGCGATTAAATCTCGCGCCGAT
CAACTGGGTGCCAGCGTGGTGGTGTCGATGGTAGAACGAAGCGGCGTCGAAGCCTGTAAAGCGGCGGTGC
ACAATCTTCTCGCGCAACGCGTCAGTGGGCTGATCATTAACTATCCGCTGGATGACCAGGATGCCATTGC
TGTGGAAGCTGCCTGCACTAATGTTCCGGCGTTATTTCTTGATGTCTCTGACCAGACACCCATCAACAGT
ATTATTTTCTCCCATGAAGACGGTACGCGACTGGGCGTGGAGCATCTGGTCGCATTGGGTCACCAGCAAA
TCGCGCTGTTAGCGGGCCCATTAAGTTCTGTCTCGGCGCGTCTGCGTCTGGCTGGCTGGCATAAATATCT
CACTCGCAATCAAATTCAGCCGATAGCGGAACGGGAAGGCGACTGGAGTGCCATGTCCGGTTTTCAACAA
ACCATGCAAATGCTGAATGAGGGCATCGTTCCCACTGCGATGCTGGTTGCCAACGATCAGATGGCGCTGG
GCGCAATGCGCGCCATTACCGAGTCCGGGCTGCGCGTTGGTGCGGATATCTCGGTAGTGGGATACGACGA
TACCGAAGACAGCTCATGTTATATCCCGCCGTTAACCACCATCAAACAGGATTTTCGCCTGCTGGGGCAA
ACCAGCGTGGACCGCTTGCTGCAACTCTCTCAGGGCCAGGCGGTGAAGGGCAATCAGCTGTTGCCCGTCT
CACTGGTGAAAAGAAAAACCACGCTAGCGCCCAATACGCAAACCGCCTCTCCCCGCGCGTTGGCCGATTC
ATTAATGCAGCTGGCACGACAGGTTTCCCGACTGGAAAGCGGGCAGTGAGCGCAACGCAATTAATGTAAG
TTAGCTCACTCATTAGGCACCCCAGGCTTTACACTTTATGCTTCCGGCTCGTATGTTGTGTGGAATTGTG
AGCGGATAACAATTTCACACAGGAAACAGCTATGACCATGATTACGGATTCACTGGCCGTCGTTTTACAA
CGTCGTGACTGGGAAAACCCTGGCGTTACCCAACTTAATCGCCTTGCAGCACATCCCCCTTTCGCCAGCT
GGCGTAATAGCGAAGAGGCCCGCACCGATCGCCCTTCCCAACAGTTGCGCAGCCTGAATGGCGAATGGCG
CTTTGCCTGGTTTCCGGCACCAGAAGCGGTGCCGGAAAGCTGGCTGGAGTGCGATCTTCCTGAGGCCGAT
ACTGTCGTCGTCCCCTCAAACTGGCAGATGCACGGTTACGATGCGCCCATCTACACCAACGTGACCTATC
CCATTACGGTCAATCCGCCGTTTGTTCCCACGGAGAATCCGACGGGTTGTTACTCGCTCACATTTAATGT
TGATGAAAGCTGGCTACAGGAAGGCCAGACGCGAATTATTTTTGATGGCGTTGGAATT
